Addgene plasmid #163203: K0NHF1
Purpose: Inducible expression of UniProt identifier K0NHF1
Depositing lab: Martin Engqvist. Depositing organization: Chalmers University of Technology. Publication: Experimental and computational investigation of enzyme functional annotations uncovers misannotation in the EC 1.1.3.15 enzyme class. Rembeza E, Engqvist MKM. PLoS Comput Biol. 2021 Sep 23;17(9):e1009446. doi: 10.1371/journal.pcbi.1009446. eCollection 2021 Sep. PubMed 34555022.
Backbone
  Vector backbone: pET21a(+)
  Vector type: Bacterial Expression
Growth in bacteria
  Bacterial resistance: Ampicillin, 100 μg/mL
  Growth temperature: 37°C
  Growth strain: DH5alpha
  Copy number: High Copy
Gene/Insert
  Gene/Insert name: K0NHF1 (alt name: flavoprotein oxidoreductase)
  Species: Desulfobacula toluolica
  Promoter: T7
  Tag / fusion protein: T7 (N terminal on backbone); 10xHis (C terminal on backbone)
  Cloning method: Unknown
  Sequencing primers: 5′ T7; 3′ T7-term
Terms and licenses: Academic/Nonprofit Terms; Industry Terms: Not Available to Industry
Depositor comments: Insert name is a UniProt identifier
How to cite: K0NHF1 was a gift from Martin Engqvist (Addgene plasmid # 163203 ; http://n2t.net/addgene:163203 ; RRID:Addgene_163203)
