[The description below was written by a language model from this plasmid's Addgene catalogue record and pLannotate feature annotations shown in this document.]
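Description:
K0NHF1 is a bacterial expression plasmid built on the pET21a(+) backbone for inducible production of a protein from Desulfobacula toluolica, named after its UniProt identifier and annotated as a flavoprotein oxidoreductase. The full sequence is 6,819 nt. It is maintained in E. coli through a ColE1/pMB1-type origin and selected with ampicillin via the bla gene and its own promoter. The catalogue lists it as high copy, although the backbone also retains the rop gene and the bom region from pBR322, elements associated with copy-number moderation and mobilisation. An f1 origin is present, along with short remnants of the tetracycline resistance gene that are non-functional backbone fragments.

Expression follows the standard pET arrangement. A T7 promoter is immediately followed by a lac operator and the strong phage T7 gene 10 ribosome binding site, and the plasmid carries its own lacI gene, so transcription is repressed until an inducer such as IPTG is supplied in a host that provides T7 RNA polymerase. A T7 terminator closes the unit. The insert itself is not annotated in the feature table, but it evidently occupies the unannotated stretch between the ribosome binding site and a C-terminal polyhistidine tag that spans the sequence origin. The catalogue describes this tag as 10xHis, while the annotation detects 9xHis. It also lists an N-terminal T7 tag on the backbone, which the feature table does not separately call. A short fragment matched to a T7 gene 10B-derived solubility tag lies just before the terminator and is probably incidental backbone sequence.

The His tag allows affinity purification, and the associated study used such constructs to test enzyme functional annotations experimentally in the EC 1.1.3.15 class.
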