Features (pLannotate 1.2.2; 18 found; start..end, strand, type, name):
     28..77      +  CDS            SET1 (fragment): solubility-enhancement tag derived from T7 phage gene 10B
     85..132     +  terminator     T7 terminator: transcription terminator for bacteriophage T7 RNA polymerase
    169..624     +  rep_origin     f1 ori (sequence partly withheld): f1 bacteriophage origin of replication; arrow indicates direction of (+) strand synthesis
    651..755     +  promoter       AmpR promoter: bla
    756..1616    +  CDS            AmpR: β-lactamase; bla; confers resistance to ampicillin, carbenicillin, and related antibiotics
   1787..2375    +  rep_origin     ori: high-copy-number ColE1/pMB1/pBR322/pUC origin of replication
   2561..2703    -  misc_feature   bom: basis of mobility region from pBR322
   2805..2996    -  CDS            rop: Rop protein, which maintains plasmids at low copy number; rop
   3013..3393    +  CDS            YPB1_ECOLX: Protein predicted: Swiss-Prot protein existence level 4. From Escherichia coli.
   3465..3756    -  CDS            TcR (fragment): tetracycline efflux protein; tet; confers resistance to tetracycline
   3771..3792    -  protein_bind   CAP binding site: CAP binding activates transcription in the presence of cAMP. E. coli catabolite activator protein
   3805..4887    -  CDS            lacI: lac repressor; lacI; The lac repressor binds to the lac operator to inhibit transcription in E. coli. This inhibition can be relieved by adding lactose or isopropyl-β-D-thiogalactopyranoside (IPTG).
   4888..4965    -  promoter       lacI promoter: lacI
   4973..5252    -  CDS            TcR (fragment): tetracycline efflux protein; tet; confers resistance to tetracycline
   5274..5292    +  promoter       T7 promoter: promoter for bacteriophage T7 RNA polymerase
   5293..5317    +  protein_bind   lac operator: The lac repressor binds to the lac operator to inhibit transcription in E. coli. This inhibition can be relieved by adding lactose or isopropyl-β-D-thiogalactopyranoside (IPTG). lac repressor encoded by lacI
   5332..5354    +  RBS            RBS: efficient ribosome binding site from bacteriophage T7 gene 10 (Olins and Rangwala, 1989)
   6808..15      +  CDS            9xHis (across the origin): 9xHis affinity tag
>Addgene plasmid #163203 | K0NHF1 | depositor full sequence | sequence record 316279 | Full Sequence
CACCACCACCACCACCACTGAGATCCGGCTGCTAACAAAGCCCGAAAGGAAGCTGAGTTGGCTGCTGCCA
CCGCTGAGCAATAACTAGCATAACCCCTTGGGGCCTCTAAACGGGTCTTGAGGGGTTTTTTGCTGAAAGG
AGGAACTATATCCGGATTGGCGAATGGG
[124 nt withheld, positions 169-292]
C
[91 nt withheld, positions 294-384]
A
[49 nt withheld, positions 386-434]
CCTTTGACGTTGGAGTCCACGTTCTTT
[37 nt withheld, positions 462-498]
ACCCTATCTCGGTCTATTCTTTTGATTTATAAGGGATTTTGCCGATTTCGGCCTATTGGTTAAAAAATGA
GCTGATTTAACAAAAATTTAACGCGAATTTTAACAAAATATTAACGTTTACAATTTCAGGTGGCACTTTT
CGGGGAAATGTGCGCGGAACCCCTATTTGTTTATTTTTCTAAATACATTCAAATATGTATCCGCTCATGA
GACAATAACCCTGATAAATGCTTCAATAATATTGAAAAAGGAAGAGTATGAGTATTCAACATTTCCGTGT
CGCCCTTATTCCCTTTTTTGCGGCATTTTGCCTTCCTGTTTTTGCTCACCCAGAAACGCTGGTGAAAGTA
AAAGATGCTGAAGATCAGTTGGGTGCACGAGTGGGTTACATCGAACTGGATCTCAACAGCGGTAAGATCC
TTGAGAGTTTTCGCCCCGAAGAACGTTTTCCAATGATGAGCACTTTTAAAGTTCTGCTATGTGGCGCGGT
ATTATCCCGTATTGACGCCGGGCAAGAGCAACTCGGTCGCCGCATACACTATTCTCAGAATGACTTGGTT
GAGTACTCACCAGTCACAGAAAAGCATCTTACGGATGGCATGACAGTAAGAGAATTATGCAGTGCTGCCA
TAACCATGAGTGATAACACTGCGGCCAACTTACTTCTGACAACGATCGGAGGACCGAAGGAGCTAACCGC
TTTTTTGCACAACATGGGGGATCATGTAACTCGCCTTGATCGTTGGGAACCGGAGCTGAATGAAGCCATA
CCAAACGACGAGCGTGACACCACGATGCCTGCAGCAATGGCAACAACGTTGCGCAAACTATTAACTGGCG
AACTACTTACTCTAGCTTCCCGGCAACAATTAATAGACTGGATGGAGGCGGATAAAGTTGCAGGACCACT
TCTGCGCTCGGCCCTTCCGGCTGGCTGGTTTATTGCTGATAAATCTGGAGCCGGTGAGCGTGGGTCTCGC
GGTATCATTGCAGCACTGGGGCCAGATGGTAAGCCCTCCCGTATCGTAGTTATCTACACGACGGGGAGTC
AGGCAACTATGGATGAACGAAATAGACAGATCGCTGAGATAGGTGCCTCACTGATTAAGCATTGGTAACT
GTCAGACCAAGTTTACTCATATATACTTTAGATTGATTTAAAACTTCATTTTTAATTTAAAAGGATCTAG
GTGAAGATCCTTTTTGATAATCTCATGACCAAAATCCCTTAACGTGAGTTTTCGTTCCACTGAGCGTCAG
ACCCCGTAGAAAAGATCAAAGGATCTTCTTGAGATCCTTTTTTTCTGCGCGTAATCTGCTGCTTGCAAAC
AAAAAAACCACCGCTACCAGCGGTGGTTTGTTTGCCGGATCAAGAGCTACCAACTCTTTTTCCGAAGGTA
ACTGGCTTCAGCAGAGCGCAGATACCAAATACTGTCCTTCTAGTGTAGCCGTAGTTAGGCCACCACTTCA
AGAACTCTGTAGCACCGCCTACATACCTCGCTCTGCTAATCCTGTTACCAGTGGCTGCTGCCAGTGGCGA
TAAGTCGTGTCTTACCGGGTTGGACTCAAGACGATAGTTACCGGATAAGGCGCAGCGGTCGGGCTGAACG
GGGGGTTCGTGCACACAGCCCAGCTTGGAGCGAACGACCTACACCGAACTGAGATACCTACAGCGTGAGC
TATGAGAAAGCGCCACGCTTCCCGAAGGGAGAAAGGCGGACAGGTATCCGGTAAGCGGCAGGGTCGGAAC
AGGAGAGCGCACGAGGGAGCTTCCAGGGGGAAACGCCTGGTATCTTTATAGTCCTGTCGGGTTTCGCCAC
CTCTGACTTGAGCGTCGATTTTTGTGATGCTCGTCAGGGGGGCGGAGCCTATGGAAAAACGCCAGCAACG
CGGCCTTTTTACGGTTCCTGGCCTTTTGCTGGCCTTTTGCTCACATGTTCTTTCCTGCGTTATCCCCTGA
TTCTGTGGATAACCGTATTACCGCCTTTGAGTGAGCTGATACCGCTCGCCGCAGCCGAACGACCGAGCGC
AGCGAGTCAGTGAGCGAGGAAGCGGAAGAGCGCCTGATGCGGTATTTTCTCCTTACGCATCTGTGCGGTA
TTTCACACCGCATATATGGTGCACTCTCAGTACAATCTGCTCTGATGCCGCATAGTTAAGCCAGTATACA
CTCCGCTATCGCTACGTGACTGGGTCATGGCTGCGCCCCGACACCCGCCAACACCCGCTGACGCGCCCTG
ACGGGCTTGTCTGCTCCCGGCATCCGCTTACAGACAAGCTGTGACCGTCTCCGGGAGCTGCATGTGTCAG
AGGTTTTCACCGTCATCACCGAAACGCGCGAGGCAGCTGCGGTAAAGCTCATCAGCGTGGTCGTGAAGCG
ATTCACAGATGTCTGCCTGTTCATCCGCGTCCAGCTCGTTGAGTTTCTCCAGAAGCGTTAATGTCTGGCT
TCTGATAAAGCGGGCCATGTTAAGGGCGGTTTTTTCCTGTTTGGTCACTGATGCCTCCGTGTAAGGGGGA
TTTCTGTTCATGGGGGTAATGATACCGATGAAACGAGAGAGGATGCTCACGATACGGGTTACTGATGATG
AACATGCCCGGTTACTGGAACGTTGTGAGGGTAAACAACTGGCGGTATGGATGCGGCGGGACCAGAGAAA
AATCACTCAGGGTCAATGCCAGCGCTTCGTTAATACAGATGTAGGTGTTCCACAGGGTAGCCAGCAGCAT
CCTGCGATGCAGATCCGGAACATAATGGTGCAGGGCGCTGACTTCCGCGTTTCCAGACTTTACGAAACAC
GGAAACCGAAGACCATTCATGTTGTTGCTCAGGTCGCAGACGTTTTGCAGCAGCAGTCGCTTCACGTTCG
CTCGCGTATCGGTGATTCATTCTGCTAACCAGTAAGGCAACCCCGCCAGCCTAGCCGGGTCCTCAACGAC
AGGAGCACGATCATGCGCACCCGTGGGGCCGCCATGCCGGCGATAATGGCCTGCTTCTCGCCGAAACGTT
TGGTGGCGGGACCAGTGACGAAGGCTTGAGCGAGGGCGTGCAAGATTCCGAATACCGCAAGCGACAGGCC
GATCATCGTCGCGCTCCAGCGAAAGCGGTCCTCGCCGAAAATGACCCAGAGCGCTGCCGGCACCTGTCCT
ACGAGTTGCATGATAAAGAAGACAGTCATAAGTGCGGCGACGATAGTCATGCCCCGCGCCCACCGGAAGG
AGCTGACTGGGTTGAAGGCTCTCAAGGGCATCGGTCGAGATCCCGGTGCCTAATGAGTGAGCTAACTTAC
ATTAATTGCGTTGCGCTCACTGCCCGCTTTCCAGTCGGGAAACCTGTCGTGCCAGCTGCATTAATGAATC
GGCCAACGCGCGGGGAGAGGCGGTTTGCGTATTGGGCGCCAGGGTGGTTTTTCTTTTCACCAGTGAGACG
GGCAACAGCTGATTGCCCTTCACCGCCTGGCCCTGAGAGAGTTGCAGCAAGCGGTCCACGCTGGTTTGCC
CCAGCAGGCGAAAATCCTGTTTGATGGTGGTTAACGGCGGGATATAACATGAGCTGTCTTCGGTATCGTC
GTATCCCACTACCGAGATATCCGCACCAACGCGCAGCCCGGACTCGGTAATGGCGCGCATTGCGCCCAGC
GCCATCTGATCGTTGGCAACCAGCATCGCAGTGGGAACGATGCCCTCATTCAGCATTTGCATGGTTTGTT
GAAAACCGGACATGGCACTCCAGTCGCCTTCCCGTTCCGCTATCGGCTGAATTTGATTGCGAGTGAGATA
TTTATGCCAGCCAGCCAGACGCAGACGCGCCGAGACAGAACTTAATGGGCCCGCTAACAGCGCGATTTGC
TGGTGACCCAATGCGACCAGATGCTCCACGCCCAGTCGCGTACCGTCTTCATGGGAGAAAATAATACTGT
TGATGGGTGTCTGGTCAGAGACATCAAGAAATAACGCCGGAACATTAGTGCAGGCAGCTTCCACAGCAAT
GGCATCCTGGTCATCCAGCGGATAGTTAATGATCAGCCCACTGACGCGTTGCGCGAGAAGATTGTGCACC
GCCGCTTTACAGGCTTCGACGCCGCTTCGTTCTACCATCGACACCACCACGCTGGCACCCAGTTGATCGG
CGCGAGATTTAATCGCCGCGACAATTTGCGACGGCGCGTGCAGGGCCAGACTGGAGGTGGCAACGCCAAT
CAGCAACGACTGTTTGCCCGCCAGTTGTTGTGCCACGCGGTTGGGAATGTAATTCAGCTCCGCCATCGCC
GCTTCCACTTTTTCCCGCGTTTTCGCAGAAACGTGGCTGGCCTGGTTCACCACGCGGGAAACGGTCTGAT
AAGAGACACCGGCATACTCTGCGACATCGTATAACGTTACTGGTTTCACATTCACCACCCTGAATTGACT
CTCTTCCGGGCGCTATCATGCCATACCGCGAAAGGTTTTGCGCCATTCGATGGTGTCCGGGATCTCGACG
CTCTCCCTTATGCGACTCCTGCATTAGGAAGCAGCCCAGTAGTAGGTTGAGGCCGTTGAGCACCGCCGCC
GCAAGGAATGGTGCATGCAAGGAGATGGCGCCCAACAGTCCCCCGGCCACGGGGCCTGCCACCATACCCA
CGCCGAAACAAGCGCTCATGAGCCCGAAGTGGCGAGCCCGATCTTCCCCATCGGTGATGTCGGCGATATA
GGCGCCAGCAACCGCACCTGTGGCGCCGGTGATGCCGGCCACGATGCGTCCGGCGTAGAGGATCGAGATC
TCGATCCCGCGAAATTAATACGACTCACTATAGGGGAATTGTGAGCGGATAACAATTCCCCTCTAGAAAT
AATTTTGTTTAACTTTAAGAAGGAGATATACATATGAAGAAGATTGACGAAGCTCGTCTTAAGAACATTG
TGGGTGAAAGAAATATAAAGACCGATCCCTGTGACTTGTACGTTTACGGTAGCGATAGCTCCGTTCATCA
CGCTTTGCCTTGGGCAGTTGTAAGGCCCCAAACGACTGCTCAGGTCCAAGAGATTATGAGATATGCTAAT
GAAAACATTATTCCTGTGATAGCAAGAGGTGGTGGTTCCGGTATGTGTGGACAAACTGTACCAATCCAGG
GTGGTATTGTGCTCGATATGAAAGGAATGAACAAGATCCTAGAAATAAACCCACAGGATGTCTACTGTAG
AGTACAACCAGGTGTTGTCGACGACGACCTTAATCTGGCATTGAAGCCCTACGGTGTATTCTATCCACCT
ACTCCTGCATCCTCACGAATTGCTACCATCGGTGGGGAGATTGCTAACAACGCCAGTGGTGTGCGTTCTG
TGAAATACGGTGCTACTCGAGATGCCGTTTTGGGCATGAAGGTCGTCATGGCTAATGGAGAGCTAGTCAC
TCTGGGTTCGCATACTCGAGTTGAGGCCTCAGGATACCAGATTCATAAATTGATGGTAGGGTCTGAGGGA
ACTCTAGGAATCGTAGTAGAGGCAACTTTGAGTTTTGTCCCCTTGCCTGAATTTCGATGTATGGGTGTTG
CTAATTTCGATTCCTTGAAGGATGCAGGTGAGGCCATTGGTTCTATCATGGCTTCTGGAGCCATTCCATC
AATGCTTGAGTTGGTTGATAGTGTTGCTATTAAAGCCGTCAACAAAACAATGAATTTAGGTTTAAAAGAA
GTCGCTGCTGCTTTGATTTTCGAAGCAGACGGAATGGTTAAAGAGGCAGTCGACTATGAGATTAACAACA
TGCGTACGATATGCGAGAGACACAACGGACAAGACATTTACAGTAGTTACGACCCAAAGGAGCGAGAAAA
GATATTCCTGGGTAGAAAGAAGCTTTTCCCAGCTCTGTCCAAGTATGACGACAACTTGGCTTCCACGGCA
CTAGCTGATGATATGGCAGTACCTTACTCCAAAATGGCCCAGATGGCCGAGAAGATACATGAAATAGCTG
ATAAGAACAACATAATCATGACTGCTTACGGACATTGTGGTAGTGGATGTATGCATACTAAGATTTTGAT
GGACACTAAGCGAAAGGATCAATGGGCATCAGCTAAGAAAGCTATCTCCGAGGTATACGACTACGTCCGA
AGTGTTAATGGTACTACCAGCGCTGAGCATGGTATTGGCCTTTCCAAAGCTCAAGCATTCAAATTGGAGA
AGTCCGATTCCCTAACCTTATTGGCCTGCATCAAGAAGGCCCTGGATCCGAACAATATTCTTAACCCCGG
AAAGTTGATGCAAGCCCCTGAGAACTGGGTCACAGCAACCAATCTTAGATACTCAGTTAACTGCGCCGCT
GCCTTGGAACACCACCATCAC
