>Addgene plasmid #163203 | K0NHF1 | depositor partial sequence | sequence record 316280 | insert gene sequence
ATGAAGAAGATTGACGAAGCTCGTCTTAAGAACATTGTGGGTGAAAGAAATATAAAGACCGATCCCTGTG
ACTTGTACGTTTACGGTAGCGATAGCTCCGTTCATCACGCTTTGCCTTGGGCAGTTGTAAGGCCCCAAAC
GACTGCTCAGGTCCAAGAGATTATGAGATATGCTAATGAAAACATTATTCCTGTGATAGCAAGAGGTGGT
GGTTCCGGTATGTGTGGACAAACTGTACCAATCCAGGGTGGTATTGTGCTCGATATGAAAGGAATGAACA
AGATCCTAGAAATAAACCCACAGGATGTCTACTGTAGAGTACAACCAGGTGTTGTCGACGACGACCTTAA
TCTGGCATTGAAGCCCTACGGTGTATTCTATCCACCTACTCCTGCATCCTCACGAATTGCTACCATCGGT
GGGGAGATTGCTAACAACGCCAGTGGTGTGCGTTCTGTGAAATACGGTGCTACTCGAGATGCCGTTTTGG
GCATGAAGGTCGTCATGGCTAATGGAGAGCTAGTCACTCTGGGTTCGCATACTCGAGTTGAGGCCTCAGG
ATACCAGATTCATAAATTGATGGTAGGGTCTGAGGGAACTCTAGGAATCGTAGTAGAGGCAACTTTGAGT
TTTGTCCCCTTGCCTGAATTTCGATGTATGGGTGTTGCTAATTTCGATTCCTTGAAGGATGCAGGTGAGG
CCATTGGTTCTATCATGGCTTCTGGAGCCATTCCATCAATGCTTGAGTTGGTTGATAGTGTTGCTATTAA
AGCCGTCAACAAAACAATGAATTTAGGTTTAAAAGAAGTCGCTGCTGCTTTGATTTTCGAAGCAGACGGA
ATGGTTAAAGAGGCAGTCGACTATGAGATTAACAACATGCGTACGATATGCGAGAGACACAACGGACAAG
ACATTTACAGTAGTTACGACCCAAAGGAGCGAGAAAAGATATTCCTGGGTAGAAAGAAGCTTTTCCCAGC
TCTGTCCAAGTATGACGACAACTTGGCTTCCACGGCACTAGCTGATGATATGGCAGTACCTTACTCCAAA
ATGGCCCAGATGGCCGAGAAGATACATGAAATAGCTGATAAGAACAACATAATCATGACTGCTTACGGAC
ATTGTGGTAGTGGATGTATGCATACTAAGATTTTGATGGACACTAAGCGAAAGGATCAATGGGCATCAGC
TAAGAAAGCTATCTCCGAGGTATACGACTACGTCCGAAGTGTTAATGGTACTACCAGCGCTGAGCATGGT
ATTGGCCTTTCCAAAGCTCAAGCATTCAAATTGGAGAAGTCCGATTCCCTAACCTTATTGGCCTGCATCA
AGAAGGCCCTGGATCCGAACAATATTCTTAACCCCGGAAAGTTGATGCAAGCCCCTGAGAACTGGGTCAC
AGCAACCAATCTTAGATACTCAGTTAACTGCGCCGCTGCCTTGGAACACCACCATCAC
